Addgene plasmid #1635: L4061
Purpose: (Empty Backbone)
Depositing lab: Andrew Fire. Depositing organization: Carnegie Institution for Science.
Backbone
  Vector backbone: Unknown
  Backbone size (bp): 6905
  Vector type: Worm Expression
Growth in bacteria
  Bacterial resistance: Ampicillin, 100 μg/mL
  Growth temperature: 37°C
  Growth strain: DH5alpha
  Copy number: Unknown
Gene/Insert
  Gene/Insert name: None
  Tag / fusion protein: myo3-2341, myo3Tsa, T7p, gfpN, IVSR, gfpY66H, IVSS, gfpN146I, gfpM153T, gfpV163A, IVST, gfpC, IVSM, IVSL, decoy
  Cloning method: Restriction Enzyme
Terms and licenses: Academic/Nonprofit Terms; Industry Terms: Not Available to Industry
Depositor comments: See Fire Lab Vector Kit Documentation 1999. Fire Lab Miniprep Number pPD122.61, Ligation number L4061.
How to cite: L4061 was a gift from Andrew Fire (Addgene plasmid # 1635 ; http://n2t.net/addgene:1635 ; RRID:Addgene_1635)
