[The description below was written by a language model from this plasmid's Addgene catalogue record and pLannotate feature annotations shown in this document.]
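Description:
L4061 is a Caenorhabditis elegans expression vector from the 1999 Fire Lab Vector Kit, catalogued as an empty backbone of about 6.9 kb with no insert; the parental backbone is not named in the record. It is propagated in E. coli through a high-copy ColE1/pUC-type origin and selected with ampicillin via the bla (AmpR) gene and its promoter. The automated annotation also finds remnants typical of pUC/pBR322-derived cloning vectors: rop and bom fragments, a lacI fragment, and the CAP site, lac promoter and lac operator.

The payload is described mainly by the depositor's list of modules. The myo-3 elements (myo3-2341 and myo3Tsa) indicate upstream and transcription-start sequence from the worm myo-3 gene, which is generally used to drive expression in body wall muscle; this region, presumably occupying the unannotated first ~2.4 kb, is not detected by the feature table. Downstream lies a GFP coding region, annotated as an Aequorea victoria GFP derivative, carrying Y66H, N146I, M153T and V163A. Y66H is the chromophore change associated with blue-shifted emission, so the reporter is probably a blue fluorescent variant, although the record does not say so explicitly. The coding region is interrupted by synthetic introns (the IVS modules), a Fire vector feature intended to improve expression in worms. A short T7 promoter fragment sits just upstream of the reporter in reverse orientation, and a "decoy" module is listed, an element used in these vectors to reduce spurious read-through from backbone sequence. The short aex-5 match after the GFP is an automated call, and the record does not explain its role. The vector is suited to muscle-expressed reporter or fusion constructs built by restriction cloning.
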