Features (pLannotate 1.2.2; 12 found; start..end, strand, type, name):
   2456..2473    -  promoter       T7 promoter (fragment): promoter for bacteriophage T7 RNA polymerase
   2493..3356    +  CDS            GFPhal: GFPhal is a fluorescent protein published in 2005, derived from Aequorea victoria.
   4029..4181    +  CDS            aex-5 (fragment): AEX5_CAEEL - Also known as kpc-3 From Caenorhabditis elegans.
   4309..4344    +  CDS            rop (fragment): Rop protein, which maintains plasmids at low copy number; rop
   4446..4545    +  misc_feature   bom (fragment): basis of mobility region from pBR322
   4643..4747    +  promoter       AmpR promoter: bla
   4748..5608    +  CDS            AmpR: β-lactamase; bla; confers resistance to ampicillin, carbenicillin, and related antibiotics
   5779..6367    +  rep_origin     ori: high-copy-number ColE1/pMB1/pBR322/pUC origin of replication
   6550..6642    +  CDS            lacI (fragment): lac repressor; lacI; The lac repressor binds to the lac operator to inhibit transcription in E. coli. This inhibition can be relieved by adding lactose or isopropyl-β-D-thiogalactopyranoside (IPTG).
   6655..6676    +  protein_bind   CAP binding site: CAP binding activates transcription in the presence of cAMP. E. coli catabolite activator protein
   6691..6721    +  promoter       lac promoter: promoter for the E. coli lac operon
   6729..6745    +  protein_bind   lac operator: The lac repressor binds to the lac operator to inhibit transcription in E. coli. This inhibition can be relieved by adding lactose or isopropyl-β-D-thiogalactopyranoside (IPTG). lac repressor encoded by lacI
>Addgene plasmid #1635 | L4061 | depositor full sequence | sequence record 245 | Author sequence
AAGCTTGGGCTGCAGGTCGGCTATAATAAGTTCTTGAATAAAATAATTTTCCCGACAAAACATGAGTATT
TCTTTCGAAAATAAAAGTGCAGGCTAATTAGAGATTATTCTGTAATTAACTGCATAATTTGTCACGTGCC
ATAGTTTTACATTCCACTACGTCATAGTTCTTAAAATACTAATCTCCTGAAAATAGAAGTAGGTGAAGAA
AGTTTAATTATCAGTTCTAAAATGACAATTGATCTTTGGAATATGTTCTGAAACTACCGATCATTGAACA
GATGCTATTTGAATGATATAGAATTGTATATTTGCAATTTCTGAAACGCGTTCTTAAAGGCACACAGATT
AATTCAAAAGGGTCTGGCCGCAAAAAGGTTTATGGTGGCCGATTTTGAGTTTTGTGTGTGATTGCTTTTT
CACAATCAGTGTTTTCAGGATTATGTGATGAACTAGATCTTCAAGTTTCGTTACATTTCATATGTTTTCG
GAACTCACGAAGTACATATTGGGTATTGTGCTCAAAAAATTCAGCAATCAGCTTCGCTCCGCTGACTTTA
GAACCCAAAAAAATAGTATGGCCAAACTGACTGTGTTACGATCATTTCAATTTTTCAATACATATTTAAG
ATTTCTAAGAGTAAGAAGGTCAAAAACTGTTCTGGAATACATATATATTTTTCAGGTTACAATTAGTCAA
AAAGTGCACTGAAATATACGTTTTAATTTCACGAATAACCCAATTAGTTCAATGTATTTTTGGTCAACCA
ACGTTAAAGTTTGGCTTCCAACCAATTATCATTTCTGATCAACCACAATGTTTTTTCTTTATCTGCAAGT
TAATTTTTTATTTTTATCCAGATGTTTGGCATATTTTTCAATTCTTCACTAGCGCCCACTTCTTGCACTT
CCGGCGCCCTGAATCTAATGCATCTGTTGCAAGAATTGAAAGACCAATCAACACATTGTTTTCTTCACGA
GATACTGAAGAAAATGAATAAAAACAGAGAAAAAGAGCCATGTGATTAGTGACAACTGTTGCTAACAGAT
ACCATAGCTTGGACTTGGTACGTGATGGCAACGTATGGGTCAACAAAAATGATTGCAGAGGGGGTGCAAA
ACAGTCAAGTCGAGAAAATATGAAAAACAGAAAACAAAGAACAGAAAAATGGGTTTGAGAGTCAGTATAA
TTTATAAAAGAAAAATTGTACATAGAAATTAACCATTTTTGTAGAAGAAGTTATTTTTCAAGCATCGTTA
AAAATTATTCAAAGCACCTTATTTCATATTTAATTTTAAACATGGTTAAATGAACAACACGGTGCGCAAT
CAGGAAAACTTGAAATCTGAAACTGTTGTTGTGATCTTCTTCGCAACTGTTCAGATAGCACTAGTGTAAT
GTTAAGAGTGCGCGAATATAATGGAATATAATGGATCACACCTCCTGCCATCAGGTAAACGTCTCTGTTA
TCACATATTTCCAACTATTAAATTTTTACCTTTTACAGTTTTACATTTTTTTGAAAAAAGTAACTTTTTG
TCTTCAAAATCCCTGACGAAAATATCAAATATTTTAATCGAGACTGCAGAGGAACCGATTGATGATTTGG
AAAATCCAGCTTTACCTGTGTAAGAACTGAAAAGTTTCATAACCCTAGGGTATTCCCAGTTACATTCCCC
ACTGGCTAACAATAGCACCCAGTTTTTCATCACCTTTCTTCAAATTTCTCGGCGATTTGTTAAAAACAAA
ATTTGTGTCCCTTCTCTGATATCTCTATGTCTCTAAACACAAGTTCATCGGAAAACGAAGGAGGGTAGGT
GTTGGTTGGGCTCCCGAAGTGAAAATAGAAGAGCAAGAATAGAATATTAGAGAGAGAGTGCAGAGAGGGC
GGGATAGCTCCCGGGATTCCGTTTTCTTCTTCTTTATCTTCAACGATGATGTGTGTGCGTGTTGTATAGA
TTCTGTTGCTCCCCCACAACTCGCTCCGAAGGCTCAATACAATTCAATTGATATTGGAGGAGAGCCTACC
GGAGTGGGAGGATAAGAAGAAACATAAGAAGAAGAAGAAGAAGAAGCATGCTTCTGGTTTTTGATGCTAT
GAAAACGGCACAAAAAGATGATTGAGGTCCCTTTTCAATACCTTCTCTCATCTTTCAAATCCCATTGAAA
CCTAAAACTTCTCACCACGCTTTACCATTGTTCTCCAAAAACTTATAGCAATGTCTATAACTTTTTTATC
TCTGAAAAGCAGTGTTCCATTTTTCTTTTTCCTATTTTATTTCAATTGTTTCTCACATTTCGTTTGGATT
CTTTGCTTGTCAACCAGCTTCTTCTTCCACTTTTACCGTCTAATTTTCAGGGCAGGGAGCCATCAAACCC
ACGACCACTAGATCCATCTAGACCGCGGTTTTGGCGCGGATCCTATCGATTCGCGGCCGCTGTACACCCG
GGTGCCCTATAGTGAGTCGTATTGGTACCGGTAGAAAAAATGAGTAAAGGAGAAGAACTTTTCACTGGAG
TTGTCCCAATTCTTGTTGAATTAGATGGTGATGTTAATGGGCACAAATTTTCTGTCAGTGGAGAGGGTGA
AGGTGATGCAACATACGGAAAACTTACCCTTAAATTTATTTGCACTACTGGAAAACTACCTGTTCCATGG
GTAAGTTTAAACATATATATACTAACTAACCCTGATTATTTAAATTTTCAGCCAACACTTGTCACTACTT
TCTGTCACGGCGTACAATGCTTCTCGAGATACCCAGATCATATGAAACAGCATGACTTTTTCAAGAGTGC
CATGCCCGAAGGTTATGTACAGGAAAGAACTATATTTTTCAAAGATGACGGGAACTACAAGACACGTAAG
TTTAAACAGTTCGGTACTAACTAACCATACATATTTAAATTTTCAGGTGCTGAAGTCAAGTTTGAAGGTG
ATACCCTTGTTAATAGAATCGAGTTAAAAGGTATTGATTTTAAAGAAGATGGAAACATTCTTGGACACAA
ATTGGAATACAACTATATTTCACACAACGTATACATCACTGCCGACAAACAAAAGAATGGGATCAAAGCG
GTAAGTTTAAACATGATTTTACTAACTAACTAATCTGATTTAAATTTTCAGAACTTCAAAATTAGACACA
ACATTGAAGATGGAAGCGTTCAACTAGCAGACCATTATCAACAAAATACTCCAATTGGCGATGGCCCTGT
CCTTTTACCAGACAACCATTACCTGTCCACACAATCTGCCCTTTCGAAAGATCCCAACGAAAAGAGAGAC
CACATGGTCCTTCTTGAGTTTGTAACAGCTGCTGGGATTACACATGGCATGGATGAACTATACAAATAGC
ATTCGTAGAATTGTAAGTTTAAACTTTCTCATACTAACTAACGCGCTCTATTTAAATTTTCAGAATTCCA
ACTGAGCGCCGGTCGCTACCATTACCAACTTGTCTGGTGTCAAAAATAATAGGGGCCGCTGTCATCAGAG
TAAGTTTAAACTGAGTTCTACTAACTAACGAGTAATATTTAAATTTTCAGCATCTCGCGCCCGTGCCTCT
GACTTCTAAGTCCAATTACTCTTCAACATCCCTACATGCTCTTTCTCCCTGTGCTCCCACCCCCTATTTT
TGTTATTATCAAAAAACTTCTCTTAATTTCTTTGTTTTTTAGCTTCTTTTAAGTCACCTCTAACAATGAA
ATTGTGTAGATTCAAAAATAGAATTAATTCGTAATAAAAAGTCGAAAAAAATTGTGCTCCCTCCCCCCAT
TAATAATAATTCTATCCCAAAATCTACACAATGTTCTGTGTACACTTCTTATGTTTTTTACTTCTGATAA
ATTTTTTTGAAACATCATAGAAAAAACCGCACACAAAATACCTTATCATATGTTACGTTTCAGTTTATGA
CCGCAATTTTTATTTCTTCGCACGTCTGGGCCTCTCATGACGTCAAATCATGCTCATCGTGAAAAAGTTT
TGGAGTATTTTTGGAATTTTTCAATCAAGTGAAAGTTTATGAAATTAATTTTCCTGCTTTTGCTTTTTGG
GGTTTCCCCTATTGTTTGTCAAGATTTCGAGGACGGCGTTTTTCTTGCTAAAATCACAAGTATTGATGAG
CACGATGCAAGAAAGATCGGAAGAAGGTTTGGGTTTGAGGCTCAGTGGAAGGTGAGTAGAAGTTGATAAT
TTGAAAGTGGAGTAGTGTCTATGGGGTTTTTGCCTTAAATGACAGAATACATTCCCAATATACCAAACAT
AACTGTTTCCTACTAGTCGGCCGTACGGGCCCTTTCGTCTCGCGCGTTTCGGTGATGACGGTGAAAACCT
CTGACACATGCAGCTCCCGGAGACGGTCACAGCTTGTCTGTAAGCGGATGCCGGGAGCAGACAAGCCCGT
CAGGGCGCGTCAGCGGGTGTTGGCGGGTGTCGGGGCTGGCTTAACTATGCGGCATCAGAGCAGATTGTAC
TGAGAGTGCACCATATGCGGTGTGAAATACCGCACAGATGCGTAAGGAGAAAATACCGCATCAGGCGGCC
TTAAGGGCCTCGTGATACGCCTATTTTTATAGGTTAATGTCATGATAATAATGGTTTCTTAGACGTCAGG
TGGCACTTTTCGGGGAAATGTGCGCGGAACCCCTATTTGTTTATTTTTCTAAATACATTCAAATATGTAT
CCGCTCATGAGACAATAACCCTGATAAATGCTTCAATAATATTGAAAAAGGAAGAGTATGAGTATTCAAC
ATTTCCGTGTCGCCCTTATTCCCTTTTTTGCGGCATTTTGCCTTCCTGTTTTTGCTCACCCAGAAACGCT
GGTGAAAGTAAAAGATGCTGAAGATCAGTTGGGTGCACGAGTGGGTTACATCGAACTGGATCTCAACAGC
GGTAAGATCCTTGAGAGTTTTCGCCCCGAAGAACGTTTTCCAATGATGAGCACTTTTAAAGTTCTGCTAT
GTGGCGCGGTATTATCCCGTATTGACGCCGGGCAAGAGCAACTCGGTCGCCGCATACACTATTCTCAGAA
TGACTTGGTTGAGTACTCACCAGTCACAGAAAAGCATCTTACGGATGGCATGACAGTAAGAGAATTATGC
AGTGCTGCCATAACCATGAGTGATAACACTGCGGCCAACTTACTTCTGACAACGATCGGAGGACCGAAGG
AGCTAACCGCTTTTTTGCACAACATGGGGGATCATGTAACTCGCCTTGATCGTTGGGAACCGGAGCTGAA
TGAAGCCATACCAAACGACGAGCGTGACACCACGATGCCTGTAGCAATGGCAACAACGTTGCGCAAACTA
TTAACTGGCGAACTACTTACTCTAGCTTCCCGGCAACAATTAATAGACTGGATGGAGGCGGATAAAGTTG
CAGGACCACTTCTGCGCTCGGCCCTTCCGGCTGGCTGGTTTATTGCTGATAAATCTGGAGCCGGTGAGCG
TGGGTCTCGCGGTATCATTGCAGCACTGGGGCCAGATGGTAAGCCCTCCCGTATCGTAGTTATCTACACG
ACGGGGAGTCAGGCAACTATGGATGAACGAAATAGACAGATCGCTGAGATAGGTGCCTCACTGATTAAGC
ATTGGTAACTGTCAGACCAAGTTTACTCATATATACTTTAGATTGATTTAAAACTTCATTTTTAATTTAA
AAGGATCTAGGTGAAGATCCTTTTTGATAATCTCATGACCAAAATCCCTTAACGTGAGTTTTCGTTCCAC
TGAGCGTCAGACCCCGTAGAAAAGATCAAAGGATCTTCTTGAGATCCTTTTTTTCTGCGCGTAATCTGCT
GCTTGCAAACAAAAAAACCACCGCTACCAGCGGTGGTTTGTTTGCCGGATCAAGAGCTACCAACTCTTTT
TCCGAAGGTAACTGGCTTCAGCAGAGCGCAGATACCAAATACTGTCCTTCTAGTGTAGCCGTAGTTAGGC
CACCACTTCAAGAACTCTGTAGCACCGCCTACATACCTCGCTCTGCTAATCCTGTTACCAGTGGCTGCTG
CCAGTGGCGATAAGTCGTGTCTTACCGGGTTGGACTCAAGACGATAGTTACCGGATAAGGCGCAGCGGTC
GGGCTGAACGGGGGGTTCGTGCACACAGCCCAGCTTGGAGCGAACGACCTACACCGAACTGAGATACCTA
CAGCGTGAGCATTGAGAAAGCGCCACGCTTCCCGAAGGGAGAAAGGCGGACAGGTATCCGGTAAGCGGCA
GGGTCGGAACAGGAGAGCGCACGAGGGAGCTTCCAGGGGGAAACGCCTGGTATCTTTATAGTCCTGTCGG
GTTTCGCCACCTCTGACTTGAGCGTCGATTTTTGTGATGCTCGTCAGGGGGGCGGAGCCTATGGAAAAAC
GCCAGCAACGCGGCCTTTTTACGGTTCCTGGCCTTTTGCTGGCCTTTTGCTCACATGTTCTTTCCTGCGT
TATCCCCTGATTCTGTGGATAACCGTATTACCGCCTTTGAGTGAGCTGATACCGCTCGCCGCAGCCGAAC
GACCGAGCGCAGCGAGTCAGTGAGCGAGGAAGCGGAAGAGCGCCCAATACGCAAACCGCCTCTCCCCGCG
CGTTGGCCGATTCATTAATGCAGCTGGCACGACAGGTTTCCCGACTGGAAAGCGGGCAGTGAGCGCAACG
CAATTAATGTGAGTTAGCTCACTCATTAGGCACCCCAGGCTTTACACTTTATGCTTCCGGCTCGTATGTT
GTGTGGAATTGTGAGCGGATAACAATTTCACACAGGAAACAGCTATGACCATGATTACGCCAAGCTGTAA
GTTTAAACATGATCTTACTAACTAACTATTCTCATTTAAATTTTCAGAGCTTAAAAATGGCTGAAATCAC
TCACAACGATGGATACGCTAACAACTTGGAAATGAAAT
