>Addgene plasmid #1635 | L4061 | addgene partial sequence | sequence record 16768 | 1635_m13reverse
GTTACTGATCTTCTAACTAACTATTCTCATTTAAATTTTCAGAGCTTAAAAATGGCTGAAATCACTCACA
ACGATGGATACGCTAACAACTTGGAAATGAAATAAGCTTGGGCTGCAGGTCGGCTATAATAAGTTCTTGA
ATAAAATAATTTTCCCGACAAAACATGAGTATTTCTTTCGAAAATAAAAGTGCAGGCTAATTAGAGATTA
TTCTGTAATTAACTGCATAATTTGTCACGTGCCATAGTTTTACATTCCACTACGTCATAGTTCTTAAAAT
ACTAATCTCCTGAAAATAGAAGTAGGTGAAGAAAGTTTAATTATCAGTTCTAAAATGACAATTGATCTTT
GGAATATGTTCTGAAACTACCGATCATTGAACAGATGCTATTTGAATGATATAGAATTGTATATTTGCAA
TTTCTGAAACGCGTTCTTAAAGGCACACAGATTAATTCAAAAGGGTCTGGCCGCAAAAAGGTTTATGGTG
GCCGATTTTGAGTTTTGTGTGTGATTGCTTTTTCACAATCAGTGTTTTCAGGATTATGTGATGAACTAGA
TCTTCAAGTTTCGTTACATTTCATATGTTTTCGGAACTCACGAAGTACATATTGGGTATTGTGCTCAAAA
AATTCAGCAATCAGCTTCGCTCCGCTGACTTTAGAACCCAAAAAAATAGTATGGCCAAACTGACTGTGTT
ACGATCATTTCAATTTTTCAATACATATTTAAGATTTCTAAGAGTAAGAAGGTCAAAAACTGTTCTGGAA
TACATATATATTTTTCAGGTTACAATTAGTCAAAAAGTGCACTGAAATATACGTTTTAATTTCACGAATA
ACCCAATTAGTTCAATGTATTTTTGGTCAACCAACGTTAAAGTTTGGCTTCCANCCAATTATCATTTCTG
ATCCACCACCATGTTTTTTCTTTATCTGCAAGTTAATTTTTTATTTTATCCNGATGTTGGCATATTTTTC
ATTCTTCACTAGCGCCCCNTCCTGCCCTTCCGGCGCCCTGAATCTANGGCTCTGGTGCAGAATNGAAGAC
CATCACACNTGNTTTCTCCCGAGATCTGAGAAATGATAAACCGAAAAAGAGCCCGNGATAGGGCACGGTG
CAACAANNCNANCTGGACTGGNCGGAGGCACNTANGGNCCCNAAATGATGCGAGGGGNCAACCCNCCGNC
GAAATTGAAAACCAAACANACAAAANGGGTGGNGCCNTTATTNAAAAAATNGCCCAAATACCNTTGGAAA
AATTTNCCCCCNAAATTNCCNCCCCTTCTNTTTTTACGGGTAAAACCGGGCCCCAANTNAANNAGNGGNT
TCCCCNCNCAACCCGNGNAAGCCNAAGAANGNCCCCCCNGACCCCCCCCCANTTTTTNNTTNANNN
